Addgene plasmid #239303: LentiCRISPR-B_sgRNA_EXOSC5 (pP18(T)_B12-AVA4068)
Purpose: Lentiviral vector expressing Cas9-P2A-Blasticidin and an sgRNA targeting EXOSC5
Depositing lab: Andrei Alexandrov. Depositing organization: Clemson University. Publication: Identification of human pathways acting on nuclear non-coding RNAs using the Mirror forward genetic approach. Che R, Panah M, Mirani B, Knowles K, Ostapovich A, Majumdar D, Chen X, DeSimone J, White W, Noonan M, Luo H, Alexandrov A. Nat Commun. 2025 May 22;16(1):4741. doi: 10.1038/s41467-025-59998-3. PubMed 40399278.
Backbone
  Vector backbone: LentiCRISPR-B
  Vector type: Lentiviral, CRISPR
  Selectable markers: Blasticidin
Growth in bacteria
  Bacterial resistance: Ampicillin, 100 μg/mL
  Growth temperature: 37°C
  Growth strain: NEB Stable
  Copy number: High Copy
Gene/Insert
  Gene/Insert name: U6-driven sgRNA targeting EXOSC5
  gRNA/shRNA sequence: CCCCCGCACCTCCATCACCG
  Species: H. sapiens (human)
  Entrez Gene: EXOSC5 (a.k.a. CABAC, RRP41B, RRP46, Rrp46p, hRrp46p, p12B)
  Cloning method: Gibson Cloning
  Sequencing primers: 5′ CGTGACGTAGAAAGTAATAATTTCTTGGGTAG
Terms and licenses: Academic/Nonprofit Terms; Industry Terms: Not Available to Industry
Depositor comments: Please visit https://doi.org/10.1101/2024.09.26.615073 for bioRxiv preprint.
How to cite: LentiCRISPR-B_sgRNA_EXOSC5 (pP18(T)_B12-AVA4068) was a gift from Andrei Alexandrov (Addgene plasmid # 239303 ; http://n2t.net/addgene:239303 ; RRID:Addgene_239303)
