[The description below was written by a language model from this plasmid's Addgene catalogue record and pLannotate feature annotations shown in this document.]
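Description:
LentiCRISPR-B_sgRNA_EXOSC5 (pP18(T)_B12-AVA4068) is an all-in-one lentiviral CRISPR plasmid of about 11.4 kb, built on the LentiCRISPR-B backbone, that delivers both Streptococcus pyogenes Cas9 and a single guide RNA directed against human EXOSC5 (also known as RRP46). In bacteria it is maintained through a high-copy ColE1/pUC-type origin and selected with ampicillin via the β-lactamase gene. The backbone also carries an f1 origin, an SV40 origin and poly(A) signal, and remnants of a lac/T7/T3 cloning region that play no role in the payload.

The transfer cassette has a third-generation, self-inactivating layout. An RSV promoter replaces the U3 region of a truncated HIV-1 5′ LTR to drive genomic RNA production in packaging cells, followed by the Ψ packaging signal with a gag fragment, the Rev response element for Rev-dependent nuclear export, a cPPT/CTS, and a ΔU3 3′ LTR that silences LTR promoter activity after integration. Within this frame, a human U6 Pol III promoter transcribes the EXOSC5-targeting spacer, inserted by Gibson cloning, fused to the standard Cas9 guide scaffold. Downstream, an EF-1α core promoter drives Cas9, which the annotation splits into contiguous N- and C-terminal segments that together make up the full coding sequence. According to the catalogue entry, Cas9 is linked through a P2A self-cleaving peptide to blasticidin S deaminase, so both proteins come from one transcript, and a WPRE enhances expression. Transduced mammalian cells can therefore be selected with blasticidin. The construct serves to disrupt EXOSC5 in human cells and comes from a study using forward genetics to identify pathways acting on nuclear non-coding RNAs.
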