Features (pLannotate 1.2.2; 29 found; start..end, strand, type, name):
      5..231     +  promoter       RSV promoter: Rous sarcoma virus enhancer/promoter
    232..412     +  LTR            5' LTR (truncated): truncated 5' long terminal repeat (LTR) from HIV-1
    459..584     +  misc_feature   HIV-1 Ψ: packaging signal of human immunodeficiency virus type 1
    568..931     +  CDS            HIV-1 gag (fragment): gag protein from human immunodeficiency virus 1; gag
   1077..1310    +  misc_feature   RRE: The Rev response element (RRE) of HIV-1 allows for Rev-dependent mRNA export from the nucleus to the cytoplasm.
   1687..1713    +  CDS            Rev (fragment): human immunodeficiency virus 1 (HIV-1) Rev protein; rev; enhances nuclear export of unspliced and incompletely spliced viral mRNAs
   1717..1957    +  promoter       U6 promoter: RNA polymerase III promoter for human U6 snRNA
   1987..2062    +  misc_RNA       gRNA scaffold: guide RNA scaffold for the Streptococcus pyogenes CRISPR/Cas9 system
   2110..2227    +  misc_feature   cPPT/CTS: central polypurine tract and central termination sequence of HIV-1
   2296..2507    +  promoter       EF-1α core promoter: core promoter for human elongation factor EF-1α
   2611..4212    +  CDS            Cas9(N): N-terminal portion of Streptococcus pyogenes Cas9 (Zetsche et al., 2015)
   4213..6711    +  CDS            Cas9(C): C-terminal portion of Streptococcus pyogenes Cas9 (Zetsche et al., 2015)
   6832..7230    +  CDS            BSD: blasticidin S deaminase; Aspergillus terreus BSD; confers resistance to blasticidin
   7246..7834    +  misc_feature   WPRE: woodchuck hepatitis virus posttranscriptional regulatory element
   7885..7904    +  misc_feature   cPPT/CTS (fragment): central polypurine tract and central termination sequence of HIV-1
   7906..8139    +  LTR            3' LTR (ΔU3): self-inactivating 3' long terminal repeat (LTR) from HIV-1
   8217..8338    +  polyA_signal   SV40 poly(A) signal: SV40 polyadenylation signal
   8378..8513    +  rep_origin     SV40 ori: SV40 origin of replication
   8534..8552    -  promoter       T7 promoter: promoter for bacteriophage T7 RNA polymerase
   8560..8715    +  CDS            lacZα (fragment): LacZα fragment of β-galactosidase; lacZ fragment
   8720..9148    +  rep_origin     f1 ori (sequence partly withheld): f1 bacteriophage origin of replication; arrow indicates direction of (+) strand synthesis
   9201..9305    +  promoter       AmpR promoter: bla
   9306..10166   +  CDS            AmpR: β-lactamase; bla; confers resistance to ampicillin, carbenicillin, and related antibiotics
  10337..10925   +  rep_origin     ori: high-copy-number ColE1/pMB1/pBR322/pUC origin of replication
  11108..11200   +  CDS            lacI (fragment): lac repressor; lacI; The lac repressor binds to the lac operator to inhibit transcription in E. coli. This inhibition can be relieved by adding lactose or isopropyl-β-D-thiogalactopyranoside (IPTG).
  11213..11234   +  protein_bind   CAP binding site: CAP binding activates transcription in the presence of cAMP. E. coli catabolite activator protein
  11249..11279   +  promoter       lac promoter: promoter for the E. coli lac operon
  11283..11305   +  protein_bind   lac operator (fragment): The lac repressor binds to the lac operator to inhibit transcription in E. coli. This inhibition can be relieved by adding lactose or isopropyl-β-D-thiogalactopyranoside (IPTG). lac repressor encoded by lacI
  11348..11366   +  promoter       T3 promoter: promoter for bacteriophage T3 RNA polymerase
>Addgene plasmid #239303 | LentiCRISPR-B_sgRNA_EXOSC5 (pP18(T)_B12-AVA4068) | addgene full sequence | sequence record 479172 | Addgene NGS Result
TTAATGTAGTCTTATGCAATACTCTTGTAGTCTTGCAACATGGTAACGATGAGTTAGCAACATGCCTTAC
AAGGAGAGAAAAAGCACCGTGCATGCCGATTGGTGGAAGTAAGGTGGTACGATCGTGCCTTATTAGGAAG
GCAACAGACGGGTCTGACATGGATTGGACGAACCACTGAATTGCCGCATTGCAGAGATATTGTATTTAAG
TGCCTAGCTCGATACATAAACGGGTCTCTCTGGTTAGACCAGATCTGAGCCTGGGAGCTCTCTGGCTAAC
TAGGGAACCCACTGCTTAAGCCTCAATAAAGCTTGCCTTGAGTGCTTCAAGTAGTGTGTGCCCGTCTGTT
GTGTGACTCTGGTAACTAGAGATCCCTCAGACCCTTTTAGTCAGTGTGGAAAATCTCTAGCAGTGGCGCC
CGAACAGGGACTTGAAAGCGAAAGGGAAACCAGAGGAGCTCTCTCGACGCAGGACTCGGCTTGCTGAAGC
GCGCACGGCAAGAGGCGAGGGGCGGCGACTGGTGAGTACGCCAAAAATTTTGACTAGCGGAGGCTAGAAG
GAGAGAGATGGGTGCGAGAGCGTCAGTATTAAGCGGGGGAGAATTAGATCGCGATGGGAAAAAATTCGGT
TAAGGCCAGGGGGAAAGAAAAAATATAAATTAAAACATATAGTATGGGCAAGCAGGGAGCTAGAACGATT
CGCAGTTAATCCTGGCCTGTTAGAAACATCAGAAGGCTGTAGACAAATACTGGGACAGCTACAACCATCC
CTTCAGACAGGATCAGAAGAACTTAGATCATTATATAATACAGTAGCAACCCTCTATTGTGTGCATCAAA
GGATAGAGATAAAAGACACCAAGGAAGCTTTAGACAAGATAGAGGAAGAGCAAAACAAAAGTAAGACCAC
CGCACAGCAAGCGGCCGCTGATCTTCAGACCTGGAGGAGGAGATATGAGGGACAATTGGAGAAGTGAATT
ATATAAATATAAAGTAGTAAAAATTGAACCATTAGGAGTAGCACCCACCAAGGCAAAGAGAAGAGTGGTG
CAGAGAGAAAAAAGAGCAGTGGGAATAGGAGCTTTGTTCCTTGGGTTCTTGGGAGCAGCAGGAAGCACTA
TGGGCGCAGCGTCAATGACGCTGACGGTACAGGCCAGACAATTATTGTCTGGTATAGTGCAGCAGCAGAA
CAATTTGCTGAGGGCTATTGAGGCGCAACAGCATCTGTTGCAACTCACAGTCTGGGGCATCAAGCAGCTC
CAGGCAAGAATCCTGGCTGTGGAAAGATACCTAAAGGATCAACAGCTCCTGGGGATTTGGGGTTGCTCTG
GAAAACTCATTTGCACCACTGCTGTGCCTTGGAATGCTAGTTGGAGTAATAAATCTCTGGAACAGATTTG
GAATCACACGACCTGGATGGAGTGGGACAGAGAAATTAACAATTACACAAGCTTAATACACTCCTTAATT
GAAGAATCGCAAAACCAGCAAGAAAAGAATGAACAAGAATTATTGGAATTAGATAAATGGGCAAGTTTGT
GGAATTGGTTTAACATAACAAATTGGCTGTGGTATATAAAATTATTCATAATGATAGTAGGAGGCTTGGT
AGGTTTAAGAATAGTTTTTGCTGTACTTTCTATAGTGAATAGAGTTAGGCAGGGATATTCACCATTATCG
TTTCAGACCCACCTCCCAACCCCGAGGGGACCCAGAGAGGGCCTATTTCCCATGATTCCTTCATATTTGC
ATATACGATACAAGGCTGTTAGAGAGATAATTAGAATTAATTTGACTGTAAACACAAAGATATTAGTACA
AAATACGTGACGTAGAAAGTAATAATTTCTTGGGTAGTTTGCAGTTTTAAAATTATGTTTTAAAATGGAC
TATCATATGCTTACCGTAACTTGAAAGTATTTCGATTTCTTGGCTTTATATATCTTGTGGAAAGGACGAA
ACACCGCCCCCGCACCTCCATCACCGGTTTTAGAGCTAGAAATAGCAAGTTAAAATAAGGCTAGTCCGTT
ATCAACTTGAAAAAGTGGCACCGAGTCGGTGCTTTTTTGAATTCTAGATCTTGAGACAAATGGCAGTATT
CATCCACAATTTTAAAAGAAAAGGGGGGATTGGGGGGTACAGTGCAGGGGAAAGAATAGTAGACATAATA
GCAACAGACATACAAACTAAAGAATTACAAAAACAAATTACAAAAATTCAAAATTTTCGGGTTTATTACA
GGGACAGCAGAGATCCACTTTGGCGCCGGCTCGAGTGGCTCCGGTGCCCGTCAGTGGGCAGAGCGCACAT
CGCCCACAGTCCCCGAGAAGTTGGGGGGAGGGGTCGGCAATTGAACCGGTGCCTAGAGAAGGTGGCGCGG
GGTAAACTGGGAAAGTGATGTCGTGTACTGGCTCCGCCTTTTTCCCGAGGGTGGGGGAGAACCGTATATA
AGTGCAGTAGTCGCCGTGAACGTTCTTTTTCGCAACGGGTTTGCCGCCAGAACACAGGTGTCGTGACGCG
GGATCCGCCACCATGGATTACAAAGACGATGACGATAAGATGGCCCCAAAGAAGAAGCGGAAGGTCGGTA
TCCACGGAGTCCCAGCAGCCGACAAGAAGTACAGCATCGGCCTGGACATCGGCACCAACTCTGTGGGCTG
GGCCGTGATCACCGACGAGTACAAGGTGCCCAGCAAGAAATTCAAGGTGCTGGGCAACACCGACCGGCAC
AGCATCAAGAAGAACCTGATCGGAGCCCTGCTGTTCGACAGCGGCGAAACAGCCGAGGCCACCCGGCTGA
AGAGAACCGCCAGAAGAAGATACACCAGACGGAAGAACCGGATCTGCTATCTGCAAGAGATCTTCAGCAA
CGAGATGGCCAAGGTGGACGACAGCTTCTTCCACAGACTGGAAGAGTCCTTCCTGGTGGAAGAGGATAAG
AAGCACGAGCGGCACCCCATCTTCGGCAACATCGTGGACGAGGTGGCCTACCACGAGAAGTACCCCACCA
TCTACCACCTGAGAAAGAAACTGGTGGACAGCACCGACAAGGCCGACCTGCGGCTGATCTATCTGGCCCT
GGCCCACATGATCAAGTTCCGGGGCCACTTCCTGATCGAGGGCGACCTGAACCCCGACAACAGCGACGTG
GACAAGCTGTTCATCCAGCTGGTGCAGACCTACAACCAGCTGTTCGAGGAAAACCCCATCAACGCCAGCG
GCGTGGACGCCAAGGCCATCCTGTCTGCCAGACTGAGCAAGAGCAGACGGCTGGAAAATCTGATCGCCCA
GCTGCCCGGCGAGAAGAAGAATGGCCTGTTCGGAAACCTGATTGCCCTGAGCCTGGGCCTGACCCCCAAC
TTCAAGAGCAACTTCGACCTGGCCGAGGATGCCAAACTGCAGCTGAGCAAGGACACCTACGACGACGACC
TGGACAACCTGCTGGCCCAGATCGGCGACCAGTACGCCGACCTGTTTCTGGCCGCCAAGAACCTGTCCGA
CGCCATCCTGCTGAGCGACATCCTGAGAGTGAACACCGAGATCACCAAGGCCCCCCTGAGCGCCTCTATG
ATCAAGAGATACGACGAGCACCACCAGGACCTGACCCTGCTGAAAGCTCTCGTGCGGCAGCAGCTGCCTG
AGAAGTACAAAGAGATTTTCTTCGACCAGAGCAAGAACGGCTACGCCGGCTACATTGACGGCGGAGCCAG
CCAGGAAGAGTTCTACAAGTTCATCAAGCCCATCCTGGAAAAGATGGACGGCACCGAGGAACTGCTCGTG
AAGCTGAACAGAGAGGACCTGCTGCGGAAGCAGCGGACCTTCGACAACGGCAGCATCCCCCACCAGATCC
ACCTGGGAGAGCTGCACGCCATTCTGCGGCGGCAGGAAGATTTTTACCCATTCCTGAAGGACAACCGGGA
AAAGATCGAGAAGATCCTGACCTTCCGCATCCCCTACTACGTGGGCCCTCTGGCCAGGGGAAACAGCAGA
TTCGCCTGGATGACCAGAAAGAGCGAGGAAACCATCACCCCCTGGAACTTCGAGGAAGTGGTGGACAAGG
GCGCTTCCGCCCAGAGCTTCATCGAGCGGATGACCAACTTCGATAAGAACCTGCCCAACGAGAAGGTGCT
GCCCAAGCACAGCCTGCTGTACGAGTACTTCACCGTGTATAACGAGCTGACCAAAGTGAAATACGTGACC
GAGGGAATGAGAAAGCCCGCCTTCCTGAGCGGCGAGCAGAAAAAGGCCATCGTGGACCTGCTGTTCAAGA
CCAACCGGAAAGTGACCGTGAAGCAGCTGAAAGAGGACTACTTCAAGAAAATCGAGTGCTTCGACTCCGT
GGAAATCTCCGGCGTGGAAGATCGGTTCAACGCCTCCCTGGGCACATACCACGATCTGCTGAAAATTATC
AAGGACAAGGACTTCCTGGACAATGAGGAAAACGAGGACATTCTGGAAGATATCGTGCTGACCCTGACAC
TGTTTGAGGACAGAGAGATGATCGAGGAACGGCTGAAAACCTATGCCCACCTGTTCGACGACAAAGTGAT
GAAGCAGCTGAAGCGGCGGAGATACACCGGCTGGGGCAGGCTGAGCCGGAAGCTGATCAACGGCATCCGG
GACAAGCAGTCCGGCAAGACAATCCTGGATTTCCTGAAGTCCGACGGCTTCGCCAACAGAAACTTCATGC
AGCTGATCCACGACGACAGCCTGACCTTTAAAGAGGACATCCAGAAAGCCCAGGTGTCCGGCCAGGGCGA
TAGCCTGCACGAGCACATTGCCAATCTGGCCGGCAGCCCCGCCATTAAGAAGGGCATCCTGCAGACAGTG
AAGGTGGTGGACGAGCTCGTGAAAGTGATGGGCCGGCACAAGCCCGAGAACATCGTGATCGAAATGGCCA
GAGAGAACCAGACCACCCAGAAGGGACAGAAGAACAGCCGCGAGAGAATGAAGCGGATCGAAGAGGGCAT
CAAAGAGCTGGGCAGCCAGATCCTGAAAGAACACCCCGTGGAAAACACCCAGCTGCAGAACGAGAAGCTG
TACCTGTACTACCTGCAGAATGGGCGGGATATGTACGTGGACCAGGAACTGGACATCAACCGGCTGTCCG
ACTACGATGTGGACCATATCGTGCCTCAGAGCTTTCTGAAGGACGACTCCATCGACAACAAGGTGCTGAC
CAGAAGCGACAAGAACCGGGGCAAGAGCGACAACGTGCCCTCCGAAGAGGTCGTGAAGAAGATGAAGAAC
TACTGGCGGCAGCTGCTGAACGCCAAGCTGATTACCCAGAGAAAGTTCGACAATCTGACCAAGGCCGAGA
GAGGCGGCCTGAGCGAACTGGATAAGGCCGGCTTCATCAAGAGACAGCTGGTGGAAACCCGGCAGATCAC
AAAGCACGTGGCACAGATCCTGGACTCCCGGATGAACACTAAGTACGACGAGAATGACAAGCTGATCCGG
GAAGTGAAAGTGATCACCCTGAAGTCCAAGCTGGTGTCCGATTTCCGGAAGGATTTCCAGTTTTACAAAG
TGCGCGAGATCAACAACTACCACCACGCCCACGACGCCTACCTGAACGCCGTCGTGGGAACCGCCCTGAT
CAAAAAGTACCCTAAGCTGGAAAGCGAGTTCGTGTACGGCGACTACAAGGTGTACGACGTGCGGAAGATG
ATCGCCAAGAGCGAGCAGGAAATCGGCAAGGCTACCGCCAAGTACTTCTTCTACAGCAACATCATGAACT
TTTTCAAGACCGAGATTACCCTGGCCAACGGCGAGATCCGGAAGCGGCCTCTGATCGAGACAAACGGCGA
AACCGGGGAGATCGTGTGGGATAAGGGCCGGGATTTTGCCACCGTGCGGAAAGTGCTGAGCATGCCCCAA
GTGAATATCGTGAAAAAGACCGAGGTGCAGACAGGCGGCTTCAGCAAAGAGTCTATCCTGCCCAAGAGGA
ACAGCGATAAGCTGATCGCCAGAAAGAAGGACTGGGACCCTAAGAAGTACGGCGGCTTCGACAGCCCCAC
CGTGGCCTATTCTGTGCTGGTGGTGGCCAAAGTGGAAAAGGGCAAGTCCAAGAAACTGAAGAGTGTGAAA
GAGCTGCTGGGGATCACCATCATGGAAAGAAGCAGCTTCGAGAAGAATCCCATCGACTTTCTGGAAGCCA
AGGGCTACAAAGAAGTGAAAAAGGACCTGATCATCAAGCTGCCTAAGTACTCCCTGTTCGAGCTGGAAAA
CGGCCGGAAGAGAATGCTGGCCTCTGCCGGCGAACTGCAGAAGGGAAACGAACTGGCCCTGCCCTCCAAA
TATGTGAACTTCCTGTACCTGGCCAGCCACTATGAGAAGCTGAAGGGCTCCCCCGAGGATAATGAGCAGA
AACAGCTGTTTGTGGAACAGCACAAGCACTACCTGGACGAGATCATCGAGCAGATCAGCGAGTTCTCCAA
GAGAGTGATCCTGGCCGACGCTAATCTGGACAAAGTGCTGTCCGCCTACAACAAGCACCGGGATAAGCCC
ATCAGAGAGCAGGCCGAGAATATCATCCACCTGTTTACCCTGACCAATCTGGGAGCCCCTGCCGCCTTCA
AGTACTTTGACACCACCATCGACCGGAAGAGGTACACCAGCACCAAAGAGGTGCTGGACGCCACCCTGAT
CCACCAGAGCATCACCGGCCTGTACGAGACACGGATCGACCTGTCTCAGCTGGGAGGCGACAAGCGTCCT
GCTGCTACTAAGAAAGCTGGTCAAGCTAAGAAAAAGAAAGCTAGCGGCAGCGGCGCCACCAACTTCAGCC
TGCTGAAGCAGGCCGGCGACGTGGAGGAGAACCCCGGCCCCATGGCCAAGCCTTTGTCTCAAGAAGAATC
CACCCTCATTGAAAGAGCAACGGCTACAATCAACAGCATCCCCATCTCTGAAGACTACAGCGTCGCCAGC
GCAGCTCTCTCTAGCGACGGCCGCATCTTCACTGGTGTCAATGTATATCATTTTACTGGGGGACCTTGTG
CAGAACTCGTGGTGCTGGGCACTGCTGCTGCTGCGGCAGCTGGCAACCTGACTTGTATCGTCGCGATCGG
AAATGAGAACAGGGGCATCTTGAGCCCCTGCGGACGGTGCCGACAGGTGCTTCTCGATCTGCATCCTGGG
ATCAAAGCCATAGTGAAGGACAGTGATGGACAGCCGACGGCAGTTGGGATTCGTGAATTGCTGCCCTCTG
GTTATGTGTGGGAGGGCTAAACGCGTTAAGTCGACAATCAACCTCTGGATTACAAAATTTGTGAAAGATT
GACTGGTATTCTTAACTATGTTGCTCCTTTTACGCTATGTGGATACGCTGCTTTAATGCCTTTGTATCAT
GCTATTGCTTCCCGTATGGCTTTCATTTTCTCCTCCTTGTATAAATCCTGGTTGCTGTCTCTTTATGAGG
AGTTGTGGCCCGTTGTCAGGCAACGTGGCGTGGTGTGCACTGTGTTTGCTGACGCAACCCCCACTGGTTG
GGGCATTGCCACCACCTGTCAGCTCCTTTCCGGGACTTTCGCTTTCCCCCTCCCTATTGCCACGGCGGAA
CTCATCGCCGCCTGCCTTGCCCGCTGCTGGACAGGGGCTCGGCTGTTGGGCACTGACAATTCCGTGGTGT
TGTCGGGGAAATCATCGTCCTTTCCTTGGCTGCTCGCCTGTGTTGCCACCTGGATTCTGCGCGGGACGTC
CTTCTGCTACGTCCCTTCGGCCCTCAATCCAGCGGACCTTCCTTCCCGCGGCCTGCTGCCGGCTCTGCGG
CCTCTTCCGCGTCTTCGCCTTCGCCCTCAGACGAGTCGGATCTCCCTTTGGGCCGCCTCCCCGCGTCGAC
TTTAAGACCAATGACTTACAAGGCAGCTGTAGATCTTAGCCACTTTTTAAAAGAAAAGGGGGGACTGGAA
GGGCTAATTCACTCCCAACGAAGACAAGATCTGCTTTTTGCTTGTACTGGGTCTCTCTGGTTAGACCAGA
TCTGAGCCTGGGAGCTCTCTGGCTAACTAGGGAACCCACTGCTTAAGCCTCAATAAAGCTTGCCTTGAGT
GCTTCAAGTAGTGTGTGCCCGTCTGTTGTGTGACTCTGGTAACTAGAGATCCCTCAGACCCTTTTAGTCA
GTGTGGAAAATCTCTAGCAGTACGTATAGTAGTTCATGTCATCTTATTATTCAGTATTTATAACTTGCAA
AGAAATGAATATCAGAGAGTGAGAGGAACTTGTTTATTGCAGCTTATAATGGTTACAAATAAAGCAATAG
CATCACAAATTTCACAAATAAAGCATTTTTTTCACTGCATTCTAGTTGTGGTTTGTCCAAACTCATCAAT
GTATCTTATCATGTCTGGCTCTAGCTATCCCGCCCCTAACTCCGCCCATCCCGCCCCTAACTCCGCCCAG
TTCCGCCCATTCTCCGCCCCATGGCTGACTAATTTTTTTTATTTATGCAGAGGCCGAGGCCGCCTCGGCC
TCTGAGCTATTCCAGAAGTAGTGAGGAGGCTTTTTTGGAGGCCTAGGGACGTACCCAATTCGCCCTATAG
TGAGTCGTATTACGCGCGCTCACTGGCCGTCGTTTTACAACGTCGTGACTGGGAAAACCCTGGCGTTACC
CAACTTAATCGCCTTGCAGCACATCCCCCTTTCGCCAGCTGGCGTAATAGCGAAGAGGCCCGCACCGATC
GCCCTTCCCAACAGTTGCGCAGCCTGAATGGCGAATGGG
[124 nt withheld, positions 8720-8843]
C
[91 nt withheld, positions 8845-8935]
A
[49 nt withheld, positions 8937-8985]
CCTTTGACGTTGGAGTCCACGTTCTTT
[37 nt withheld, positions 9013-9049]
ACCCTATCTCGGTCTATTCTTTTGATTTATAAGGGATTTTGCCGATTTCGGCCTATTGGTTAAAAAATGA
GCTGATTTAACAAAAATTTAACGCGAATTTTAACAAAATATTAACGCTTACAATTTAGGTGGCACTTTTC
GGGGAAATGTGCGCGGAACCCCTATTTGTTTATTTTTCTAAATACATTCAAATATGTATCCGCTCATGAG
ACAATAACCCTGATAAATGCTTCAATAATATTGAAAAAGGAAGAGTATGAGTATTCAACATTTCCGTGTC
GCCCTTATTCCCTTTTTTGCGGCATTTTGCCTTCCTGTTTTTGCTCACCCAGAAACGCTGGTGAAAGTAA
AAGATGCTGAAGATCAGTTGGGTGCACGAGTGGGTTACATCGAACTGGATCTCAACAGCGGTAAGATCCT
TGAGAGTTTTCGCCCCGAAGAACGTTTTCCAATGATGAGCACTTTTAAAGTTCTGCTATGTGGCGCGGTA
TTATCCCGTATTGACGCCGGGCAAGAGCAACTCGGTCGCCGCATACACTATTCTCAGAATGACTTGGTTG
AGTACTCACCAGTCACAGAAAAGCATCTTACGGATGGCATGACAGTAAGAGAATTATGCAGTGCTGCCAT
AACCATGAGTGATAACACTGCGGCCAACTTACTTCTGACAACGATCGGAGGACCGAAGGAGCTAACCGCT
TTTTTGCACAACATGGGGGATCATGTAACTCGCCTTGATCGTTGGGAACCGGAGCTGAATGAAGCCATAC
CAAACGACGAGCGTGACACCACGATGCCTGTAGCAATGGCAACAACGTTGCGCAAACTATTAACTGGCGA
ACTACTTACTCTAGCTTCCCGGCAACAATTAATAGACTGGATGGAGGCGGATAAAGTTGCAGGACCACTT
CTGCGCTCGGCCCTTCCGGCTGGCTGGTTTATTGCTGATAAATCTGGAGCCGGTGAGCGTGGGTCTCGCG
GTATCATTGCAGCACTGGGGCCAGATGGTAAGCCCTCCCGTATCGTAGTTATCTACACGACGGGGAGTCA
GGCAACTATGGATGAACGAAATAGACAGATCGCTGAGATAGGTGCCTCACTGATTAAGCATTGGTAACTG
TCAGACCAAGTTTACTCATATATACTTTAGATTGATTTAAAACTTCATTTTTAATTTAAAAGGATCTAGG
TGAAGATCCTTTTTGATAATCTCATGACCAAAATCCCTTAACGTGAGTTTTCGTTCCACTGAGCGTCAGA
CCCCGTAGAAAAGATCAAAGGATCTTCTTGAGATCCTTTTTTTCTGCGCGTAATCTGCTGCTTGCAAACA
AAAAAACCACCGCTACCAGCGGTGGTTTGTTTGCCGGATCAAGAGCTACCAACTCTTTTTCCGAAGGTAA
CTGGCTTCAGCAGAGCGCAGATACCAAATACTGTTCTTCTAGTGTAGCCGTAGTTAGGCCACCACTTCAA
GAACTCTGTAGCACCGCCTACATACCTCGCTCTGCTAATCCTGTTACCAGTGGCTGCTGCCAGTGGCGAT
AAGTCGTGTCTTACCGGGTTGGACTCAAGACGATAGTTACCGGATAAGGCGCAGCGGTCGGGCTGAACGG
GGGGTTCGTGCACACAGCCCAGCTTGGAGCGAACGACCTACACCGAACTGAGATACCTACAGCGTGAGCT
ATGAGAAAGCGCCACGCTTCCCGAAGGGAGAAAGGCGGACAGGTATCCGGTAAGCGGCAGGGTCGGAACA
GGAGAGCGCACGAGGGAGCTTCCAGGGGGAAACGCCTGGTATCTTTATAGTCCTGTCGGGTTTCGCCACC
TCTGACTTGAGCGTCGATTTTTGTGATGCTCGTCAGGGGGGCGGAGCCTATGGAAAAACGCCAGCAACGC
GGCCTTTTTACGGTTCCTGGCCTTTTGCTGGCCTTTTGCTCACATGTTCTTTCCTGCGTTATCCCCTGAT
TCTGTGGATAACCGTATTACCGCCTTTGAGTGAGCTGATACCGCTCGCCGCAGCCGAACGACCGAGCGCA
GCGAGTCAGTGAGCGAGGAAGCGGAAGAGCGCCCAATACGCAAACCGCCTCTCCCCGCGCGTTGGCCGAT
TCATTAATGCAGCTGGCACGACAGGTTTCCCGACTGGAAAGCGGGCAGTGAGCGCAACGCAATTAATGTG
AGTTAGCTCACTCATTAGGCACCCCAGGCTTTACACTTTATGCTTCCGGCTCGTATGTTGTGTGGAATTG
TGAGCGGATAACAATTTCACACAGGAAACAGCTATGACCATGATTACGCCAAGCGCGCAATTAACCCTCA
CTAAAGGGAACAAAAGCTGGAGCTGCAAGC
